>Addgene plasmid #51641 | ADAM10-bio-His | depositor full sequence | sequence record 78963 | ADAM10-bio-His sequence 8657 bps
GTCGACCTCCATCACGGCCTATAAGAGTGAGGGGGAGTCAGCGGAGTTCTCCTTCCCACTCAACCTTGGA
GAGGAAAGCCTGCAGGGAGAGTTGAGATGGAAGGCAGAGAAGGCTCCTTCTTCCCAGTCCTGGATCACCT
TCTCCCTAAAGAACCAAAAGGTGTCTGTGCAGAAGTCTACTAGCAACCCCAAGTTCCAGCTGTCCGAAAC
GCTCCCACTCACCCTTCAGATACCCCAGGTCTCCCTTCAGTTTGCTGGTTCTGGCAACCTGACCCTGACT
CTGGACAGAGGGATACTGTATCAGGAAGTGAACCTGGTGGTGATGAAAGTGACTCAGCCCGACAGCAACA
CTTTGACCTGTGAGGTGATGGGACCCACCTCACCCAAGATGAGACTGATCTTGAAGCAGGAGAATCAGGA
GGCCAGGGTCTCCAGGCAGGAGAAAGTGATTCAAGTGCAGGCCCCTGAAGCAGGGGTGTGGCAATGTCTA
CTGAGTGAAGGTGAAGAGGTCAAGATGGACTCCAAGATCCAGGTTTTATCCAAAGGGTTGAATTCCGGCA
GCCTGCACCACATCCTGGACGCCCAGAAGATGCTGTGGAACCACAGGGACAGGAACCTGCCTCCTCTGGC
CCCTCTGGGCCCCCACCACCATCACCACCATTGAGTCTAGACACGTGATTAATTAAGGATCCCCCGACCT
CGACCTCTGGCTAATAAAGGAAATTTATTTTCATTGCAATAGTGTGTTGGAATTTTTTGTGTCTCTCACT
CGGAAGGACATATGGGAGGGCAAATCATTTGGTCGAGATCCCTCGGAGATCTCTAGCTAGAGGATCGATC
CCCGCCCCGGACGAACTAAACCTGACTACGACATCTCTGCCCCTTCTTCGCGGGGCAGTGCATGTAATCC
CTTCAGTTGGTTGGTACAACTTGCCAACTGGGCCCTGTTCCACATGTGACACGGGGGGGGACCAAACACA
AAGGGGTTCTCTGACTGTAGTTGACATCCTTATAAATGGATGTGCACATTTGCCAACACTGAGTGGCTTT
CATCCTGGAGCAGACTTTGCAGTCTGTGGACTGCAACACAACATTGCCTTTATGTGTAACTCTTGGCTGA
AGCTCTTACACCAATGCTGGGGGACATGTACCTCCCAGGGGCCCAGGAAGACTACGGGAGGCTACACCAA
CGTCAATCAGAGGGGCCTGTGTAGCTACCGATAAGCGGACCCTCAAGAGGGCATTAGCAATAGTGTTTAT
AAGGCCCCCTTGTTAACCCTAAACGGGTAGCATATGCTTCCCGGGTAGTAGTATATACTATCCAGACTAA
CCCTAATTCAATAGCATATGTTACCCAACGGGAAGCATATGCTATCGAATTAGGGTTAGTAAAAGGGTCC
TAAGGAACAGCGATATCTCCCACCCCATGAGCTGTCACGGTTTTATTTACATGGGGTCAGGATTCCACGA
GGGTAGTGAACCATTTTAGTCACAAGGGCAGTGGCTGAAGATCAAGGAGCGGGCAGTGAACTCTCCTGAA
TCTTCGCCTGCTTCTTCATTCTCCTTCGTTTAGCTAATAGAATAACTGCTGAGTTGTGAACAGTAAGGTG
TATGTGAGGTGCTCGAAAACAAGGTTTCAGGTGACGCCCCCAGAATAAAATTTGGACGGGGGGTTCAGTG
GTGGCATTGTGCTATGACACCAATATAACCCTCACAAACCCCTTGGGCAATAAATACTAGTGTAGGAATG
AAACATTCTGAATATCTTTAACAATAGAAATCCATGGGGTGGGGACAAGCCGTAAAGACTGGATGTCCAT
CTCACACGAATTTATGGCTATGGGCAACACATAATCCTAGTGCAATATGATACTGGGGTTATTAAGATGT
GTCCCAGGCAGGGACCAAGACAGGTGAACCATGTTGTTACACTCTATTTGTAACAAGGGGAAAGAGAGTG
GACGCCGACAGCAGCGGACTCCACTGGTTGTCTCTAACACCCCCGAAAATTAAACGGGGCTCCACGCCAA
TGGGGCCCATAAACAAAGACAAGTGGCCACTCTTTTTTTTGAAATTGTGGAGTGGGGGCACGCGTCAGCC
CCCACACGCCGCCCTGCGGTTTTGGACTGTAAAATAAGGGTGTAATAACTTGGCTGATTGTAACCCCGCT
AACCACTGCGGTCAAACCACTTGCCCACAAAACCACTAATGGCACCCCGGGGAATACCTGCATAAGTAGG
TGGGCGGGCCAAGATAGGGGCGCGATTGCTGCGATCTGGAGGACAAATTACACACACTTGCGCCTGAGCG
CCAAGCACAGGGTTGTTGGTCCTCATATTCACGAGGTCGCTGAGAGCACGGTGGGCTAATGTTGCCATGG
GTAGCATATACTACCCAAATATCTGGATAGCATATGCTATCCTAATCTATATCTGGGTAGCATAGGCTAT
CCTAATCTATATCTGGGTAGCATATGCTATCCTAATCTATATCTGGGTAGTATATGCTATCCTAATTTAT
ATCTGGGTAGCATAGGCTATCCTAATCTATATCTGGGTAGCATATGCTATCCTAATCTATATCTGGGTAG
TATATGCTATCCTAATCTGTATCCGGGTAGCATATGCTATCCTAATAGAGATTAGGGTAGTATATGCTAT
CCTAATTTATATCTGGGTAGCATATACTACCCAAATATCTGGATAGCATATGCTATCCTAATCTATATCT
GGGTAGCATATGCTATCCTAATCTATATCTGGGTAGCATAGGCTATCCTAATCTATATCTGGGTAGCATA
TGCTATCCTAATCTATATCTGGGTAGTATATGCTATCCTAATTTATATCTGGGTAGCATAGGCTATCCTA
ATCTATATCTGGGTAGCATATGCTATCCTAATCTATATCTGGGTAGTATATGCTATCCTAATCTGTATCC
GGGTAGCATATGCTATCCTCATGATAAGCTGTCAAACATGAGAATTTTCTTGAAGACGAAAGGGCCTCGT
GATACGCCTATTTTTATAGGTTAATGTCATGATAATAATGGTTTCTTAGACGTCAGGTGGCACTTTTCGG
GGAAATGTGCGCGGAACCCCTATTTGTTTATTTTTCTAAATACATTCAAATATGTATCCGCTCATGAGAC
AATAACCCTGATAAATGCTTCAATAATATTGAAAAAGGAAGAGTATGAGTATTCAACATTTCCGTGTCGC
CCTTATTCCCTTTTTTGCGGCATTTTGCCTTCCTGTTTTTGCTCACCCAGAAACGCTGGTGAAAGTAAAA
GATGCTGAAGATCAGTTGGGTGCACGAGTGGGTTACATCGAACTGGATCTCAACAGCGGTAAGATCCTTG
AGAGTTTTCGCCCCGAAGAACGTTTTCCAATGATGAGCACTTTTAAAGTTCTGCTATGTGGCGCGGTATT
ATCCCGTGTTGACGCCGGGCAAGAGCAACTCGGTCGCCGCATACACTATTCTCAGAATGACTTGGTTGAG
TACTCACCAGTCACAGAAAAGCATCTTACGGATGGCATGACAGTAAGAGAATTATGCAGTGCTGCCATAA
CCATGAGTGATAACACTGCGGCCAACTTACTTCTGACAACGATCGGAGGACCGAAGGAGCTAACCGCTTT
TTTGCACAACATGGGGGATCATGTAACTCGCCTTGATCGTTGGGAACCGGAGCTGAATGAAGCCATACCA
AACGACGAGCGTGACACCACGATGCCTGCAGCAATGGCAACAACGTTGCGCAAACTATTAACTGGCGAAC
TACTTACTCTAGCTTCCCGGCAACAATTAATAGACTGGATGGAGGCGGATAAAGTTGCAGGACCACTTCT
GCGCTCGGCCCTTCCGGCTGGCTGGTTTATTGCTGATAAATCTGGAGCCGGTGAGCGTGGGTCTCGCGGT
ATCATTGCAGCACTGGGGCCAGATGGTAAGCCCTCCCGTATCGTAGTTATCTACACGACGGGGAGTCAGG
CAACTATGGATGAACGAAATAGACAGATCGCTGAGATAGGTGCCTCACTGATTAAGCATTGGTAACTGTC
AGACCAAGTTTACTCATATATACTTTAGATTGATTTAAAACTTCATTTTTAATTTAAAAGGATCTAGGTG
AAGATCCTTTTTGATAATCTCATGACCAAAATCCCTTAACGTGAGTTTTCGTTCCACTGAGCGTCAGACC
CCGTAGAAAAGATCAAAGGATCTTCTTGAGATCCTTTTTTTCTGCGCGTAATCTGCTGCTTGCAAACAAA
AAAACCACCGCTACCAGCGGTGGTTTGTTTGCCGGATCAAGAGCTACCAACTCTTTTTCCGAAGGTAACT
GGCTTCAGCAGAGCGCAGATACCAAATACTGTTCTTCTAGTGTAGCCGTAGTTAGGCCACCACTTCAAGA
ACTCTGTAGCACCGCCTACATACCTCGCTCTGCTAATCCTGTTACCAGTGGCTGCTGCCAGTGGCGATAA
GTCGTGTCTTACCGGGTTGGACTCAAGACGATAGTTACCGGATAAGGCGCAGCGGTCGGGCTGAACGGGG
GGTTCGTGCACACAGCCCAGCTTGGAGCGAACGACCTACACCGAACTGAGATACCTACAGCGTGAGCTAT
GAGAAAGCGCCACGCTTCCCGAAGGGAGAAAGGCGGACAGGTATCCGGTAAGCGGCAGGGTCGGAACAGG
AGAGCGCACGAGGGAGCTTCCAGGGGGAAACGCCTGGTATCTTTATAGTCCTGTCGGGTTTCGCCACCTC
TGACTTGAGCGTCGATTTTTGTGATGCTCGTCAGGGGGGCGGAGCCTATGGAAAAACGCCAGCAACGCGG
CCTTTTTACGGTTCCTGGCCTTTTGCTGGCCTTTTGCTCACATGTTCTTTCCTGCGTTATCCCCTGATTC
TGTGGATAACCGTATTACCGCCTTTGAGTGAGCTGATACCGCTCGCCGCAGCCGAACGACCGAGCGCAGC
GAGTCAGTGAGCGAGGAAGCGGAAGAGCGCCCAATACGCAAACCGCCTCTCCCCGCGCGTTGGCCGATTC
ATTAATGCAGCTGGCACGACAGGTTTCCCGACTGGAAAGCGGGCAGTGAGCGCAACGCAATTAATGTGAG
TTAGCTCACTCATTAGGCACCCCAGGCTTTACACTTTATGCTTCCGGCTCGTATGTTGTGTGGAATTGTG
AGCGGATAACAATTTCACACAGGAAACAGCTATGACCATGATTACGCCAAGCTCTAGCTAGAGGTCGACC
AATTCTCATGTTTGACAGCTTATCATCGCAGATCCGGGCAACGTTGTTGCCATTGCTGCAGGCGCAGAAC
TGGTAGGTATGGAAGATCTATACATTGAATCAATATTGGCAATTAGCCATATTAGTCATTGGTTATATAG
CATAAATCAATATTGGCTATTGGCCATTGCATACGTTGTATCTATATCATAATATGTACATTTATATTGG
CTCATGTCCAATATGACCGCCATGTTGACATTGATTATTGACTAGTTATTAATAGTAATCAATTACGGGG
TCATTAGTTCATAGCCCATATATGGAGTTCCGCGTTACATAACTTACGGTAAATGGCCCGCCTGGCTGAC
CGCCCAACGACCCCCGCCCATTGACGTCAATAATGACGTATGTTCCCATAGTAACGCCAATAGGGACTTT
CCATTGACGTCAATGGGTGGAGTATTTACGGTAAACTGCCCACTTGGCAGTACATCAAGTGTATCATATG
CCAAGTCCGCCCCCTATTGACGTCAATGACGGTAAATGGCCCGCCTGGCATTATGCCCAGTACATGACCT
TACGGGACTTTCCTACTTGGCAGTACATCTACGTATTAGTCATCGCTATTACCATGGTGATGCGGTTTTG
GCAGTACACCAATGGGCGTGGATAGCGGTTTGACTCACGGGGATTTCCAAGTCTCCACCCCATTGACGTC
AATGGGAGTTTGTTTTGGCACCAAAATCAACGGGACTTTCCAAAATGTCGTAATAACCCCGCCCCGTTGA
CGCAAATGGGCGGTAGGCGTGTACGGTGGGAGGTCTATATAAGCAGAGCTCGTTTAGTGAACCGTCAGAT
CCTCACTCTCTTCCGCATCGCTGTCTGCGAGGGCCAGCTGTTGGGCTCGCGGTTGAGGACAAACTCTTCG
CGGTCTTTCCAGTACTCTTGGATCGGAAACCCGTCGGCCTCCGAACGGTACTCCGCCACCGAGGGACCTG
AGCGAGTCCGCATCGACCGGATCGGAAAACCTCTCGAGAAAGGCGTCTAACCAGTCACAGTCGCAAGGTA
GGCTGAGCACCGTGGCGGGCGGCAGCGGGTGGCGGTCGGGGTTGTTTCTGGCGGAGGTGCTGCTGATGAT
GTAATTAAAGTAGGCGGTCTTGAGACGGCGGATGGTCGAGGTGAGGTGTGGCAGGCTTGAGATCCAGCTG
TTGGGGTGAGTACTCCCTCTCAAAAGCGGGCATTACTTCTGCGCTAAGATTGTCAGTTTCCAAAAACGAG
GAGGATTTGATATTCACCTGGCCCGATCTGGCCATACACTTGAGTGACAATGACATCCACTTTGCCTTTC
TCTCCACAGGTGTCCACTCCCAGGTCCAAGTTTAAACTGCGGCCGCCACCATGGTGCTGCTGCGGGTGCT
GATCCTGCTGCTGTCCTGGGCCGCTGGCATGGGCGGCCAGTACGGCAACCCCCTGAACAAGTACATCCGG
CACTACGAGGGCCTGAGCTACAACGTGGACAGCCTGCACCAGAAGCACCAGCGGGCCAAGAGAGCCGTGA
GCCACGAGGACCAGTTTCTGCGGCTGGACTTCCACGCCCACGGCCGGCACTTCAACCTGAGAATGAAGCG
GGACACCAGCCTGTTCAGCGACGAGTTCAAGGTGGAGACAAGCAACAAGGTGCTGGACTACGACACCAGC
CACATCTACACCGGGCACATCTACGGCGAGGAAGGCAGCTTTAGCCACGGCAGCGTGATCGACGGCAGAT
TCGAGGGCTTCATCCAGACCAGAGGCGGCACCTTCTACGTGGAGCCCGCCGAGCGGTACATCAAGGACCG
GACCCTGCCCTTCCACAGCGTGATCTACCACGAGGACGACATCAACTACCCCCACAAGTACGGCCCTCAG
GGCGGCTGTGCCGACCACAGCGTGTTCGAGCGGATGCGGAAGTACCAGATGACCGGCGTGGAGGAAGTGA
CCCAGATCCCCCAGGAAGAACACGCCGCCAACGGCCCCGAACTCCTCCGGAAGAAGAGAACCACCTCCGC
CGAGAAGAACACCTGTCAGCTGTACATCCAGACCGACCACCTGTTCTTCAAGTACTACGGCACCCGGGAG
GCCGTGATCGCCCAGATCAGCAGCCACGTGAAGGCCATCGACACCATCTACCAGACCACCGACTTCAGCG
GCATCCGGAACATCAGCTTCATGGTCAAGCGGATCCGGATCAACACCACCGCCGACGAGAAGGACCCCAC
CAACCCCTTCCGGTTCCCCAACATCGGCGTCGAGAAATTTCTGGAACTGAACAGCGAGCAGAACCACGAC
GACTACTGCCTGGCCTACGTGTTCACCGACCGGGACTTCGATGATGGCGTGCTGGGACTGGCTTGGGTCG
GCGCTCCTAGCGGCAGCAGCGGCGGCATCTGCGAGAAGTCCAAGCTGTACAGCGACGGCAAGAAGAAGTC
CCTGAACACCGGCATCATCACCGTGCAGAACTACGGCTCCCACGTGCCCCCTAAGGTGTCCCACATCACC
TTCGCCCACGAAGTGGGCCACAACTTCGGCAGCCCCCACGATAGCGGCACCGAGTGTACCCCTGGCGAGA
GCAAGAACCTGGGCCAGAAAGAGAACGGCAACTACATCATGTACGCCAGAGCCACCTCCGGCGACAAGCT
GAACAACAACAAGTTCAGCCTGTGCAGCATCAGAAACATCAGCCAGGTCCTCGAAAAGAAGCGGAACAAC
TGCTTCGTGGAGAGCGGCCAGCCTATCTGCGGCAACGGCATGGTGGAGCAGGGCGAGGAATGCGACTGCG
GCTACAGCGACCAGTGCAAGGACGAGTGCTGCTTCGACGCCAACCAGCCCGAGGGCCGGAAGTGCAAGCT
GAAGCCCGGCAAGCAGTGTAGCCCTAGCCAGGGCCCCTGCTGTACCGCCCAGTGCGCCTTCAAGAGCAAG
AGCGAGAAGTGCCGGGACGACAGCGATTGCGCCAGAGAGGGCATCTGCAACGGCTTCACCGCCCTGTGTC
CCGCCAGCGACCCCAAGCCCAACTTCACCGACTGCAACCGGCACACCCAGGTCTGCATCAACGGCCAGTG
CGCCGGCTCCATCTGCGAAAAGTACGGCCTGGAAGAGTGTACCTGTGCTTCTTCCGACGGCAAGGACGAC
AAAGAACTGTGCCACGTGTGCTGCATGAAGAAGATGGACCCCAGCACATGTGCCAGCACCGGCAGCGTGC
AGTGGAGCAGACACTTCTCTGGCCGGACCATCACACTGCAGCCTGGCAGTCCCTGCAACGACTTCCGGGG
CTACTGCGACGTGTTCATGCGGTGCAGACTGGTGGATGCCGACGGCCCTCTGGCCAGACTGAAGAAGGCC
ATCTTCTCCCCCGAGCTGTACGAGAATATCGCCGAGTGGGGCGCGCC
Features (pLannotate 1.2.2; 19 found; start..end, strand, type, name):
    713..768     +  polyA_signal   β-globin poly(A) signal: rabbit β-globin polyadenylation signal (Gil and Proudfoot, 1987)
   1282..2963    -  rep_origin     oriP (fragment): Epstein-Barr virus oriP replication origin (Yates et al., 2000)
   3090..3194    +  promoter       AmpR promoter: bla
   3195..4055    +  CDS            AmpR: β-lactamase; bla; confers resistance to ampicillin, carbenicillin, and related antibiotics
   4226..4814    +  rep_origin     ori: high-copy-number ColE1/pMB1/pBR322/pUC origin of replication
   4997..5089    +  CDS            lacI (fragment): lac repressor; lacI; The lac repressor binds to the lac operator to inhibit transcription in E. coli. This inhibition can be relieved by adding lactose or isopropyl-β-D-thiogalactopyranoside (IPTG).
   5102..5123    +  protein_bind   CAP binding site: CAP binding activates transcription in the presence of cAMP. E. coli catabolite activator protein
   5138..5168    +  promoter       lac promoter: promoter for the E. coli lac operon
   5176..5192    +  protein_bind   lac operator: The lac repressor binds to the lac operator to inhibit transcription in E. coli. This inhibition can be relieved by adding lactose or isopropyl-β-D-thiogalactopyranoside (IPTG). lac repressor encoded by lacI
   5262..5278    +  promoter       tet promoter (fragment): E. coli promoter for tetracycline efflux protein gene
   5288..5313    -  CDS            bla(M) (fragment): β-lactamase lacking the signal sequence; bla(M); allows cytosolic expression of β-lactamase
   5487..5866    +  enhancer       CMV enhancer: human cytomegalovirus immediate early enhancer
   5868..6067    +  promoter       CMV promoter: human cytomegalovirus (CMV) immediate early promoter
   6135..6173    +  misc_feature   Ad SA (fragment): adenovirus major late transcript splice acceptor (Friedrich and Soriano, 1991)
   6206..6415    -  CDS            PTP (fragment): TERM_ADE02 - Experimental evidence at protein level: Swiss-Prot protein existence level 1. Protein covalently bound to the viral DNA that acts as a primer for viral genomic replication by DNA strand displacement. Assembles on the viral origin of replication in an initiation complex with viral polymerase, DBP, host NFIA and host POU2F1/OCT1. During initiation, the polymerase covalently couples the first dCTP with Ser- 580 of pTP. The terminal protein stimulates the template activity over 20 fold compared to protein-free templates. Neo-synthesized viral genomes are linked to two preterminal prot
   6446..6535    +  intron         chimeric intron (fragment): chimera between introns from adenovirus and immunoglobulin heavy chain genes
   6554..6600    +  CDS            IgH signal sequence (fragment): signal sequence from the mouse immunoglobulin heavy chain variable region
   6631..8649    +  CDS            ADAM10 (fragment): ADA10_HUMAN - Also known as KUZ, MADM. Experimental evidence at protein level: Swiss-Prot protein existence level 1. (Microbial infection) Promotes the cytotoxic activity of S.aureus hly by binding to the toxin at zonula adherens and promoting formation of toxin pores. From Homo sapiens (Human).
   8650..553     +  CDS            Cd4 (fragment) (across the origin): CD4_RAT - Experimental evidence at protein level: Swiss-Prot protein existence level 1. Integral membrane glycoprotein that plays an essential role in the immune response and serves multiple functions in responses against both external and internal offenses. In T-cells, functions primarily as a coreceptor for MHC class II molecule:peptide complex. The antigens presented by class II peptides are derived from extracellular proteins while class I peptides are derived from cytosolic proteins. Interacts simultaneously with the T-cell receptor (TCR) and the MHC class II presented by antigen presenti
