[The description below was written by a language model from this plasmid's Addgene catalogue record and pLannotate feature annotations shown in this document.]
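Description:
ADAM10-bio-His is an 8,657 bp mammalian expression plasmid built on the pTT3 backbone and designed to produce the extracellular region of human ADAM10 as a soluble, secreted recombinant protein. In bacteria it is maintained as a high-copy plasmid through a ColE1/pUC-type origin and selected with ampicillin via the β-lactamase gene. The backbone also carries an Epstein-Barr virus oriP fragment, an element that supports episomal maintenance in cells supplying EBNA1. This suits transient expression in such lines, although the record does not name a particular host cell.

The chemically synthesised insert of about 2 kb encodes the full-length ADAM10 precursor ectodomain and sits between retained NotI and AscI sites. Transcription is driven by the CMV immediate-early enhancer and promoter. Adenovirus-derived leader and splice sequences and a chimeric intron fragment lie upstream of the coding region, where such elements generally improve mRNA processing and expression. A rabbit β-globin polyadenylation signal terminates the transcript. The annotation's adenoviral terminal protein fragment on the opposite strand most likely reflects this adenoviral leader region rather than an expressed gene.

The ADAM10 sequence runs directly into the backbone-encoded C-terminal cassette: rat CD4 domains 3 and 4, an enzymatic biotinylation sequence, a linker and a His tag. The feature table annotates only the Cd4 portion, which spans the sequence origin, so the biotinylation and His elements are known from the catalogue fields. The CD4 domains provide a common tag shared across constructs of this design. Biotinylation allows oriented capture on streptavidin surfaces, and the His tag enables metal-affinity purification. The associated work used such ectodomains in a human platelet receptor protein microarray to screen for extracellular receptor–ligand interactions.
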