Addgene plasmid #51641: ADAM10-bio-His
Purpose: Expresses full-length ADAM10 precursor ectodomain in mammalian cells. C-terminal rat Cd4d3+4 tag, biotinylation sequence and His tag.
Depositing lab: Gavin Wright. Depositing organization: Wellcome Sanger Institute. Publication: A human platelet receptor protein microarray identifies FcepsilonR1alpha as an activating PEAR1 ligand. Sun Y, Vandenbriele C, Kauskot A, Verhamme P, Hoylaerts MF, Wright GJ. Mol Cell Proteomics. 2015 Feb 23. pii: mcp.M114.046946. 10.1074/mcp.M114.046946 PubMed 25713122.
Backbone
  Vector backbone: pTT3
  Backbone manufacturer: Yves Durocher, NRC
  Backbone size w/o insert (bp): 6618
  Total vector size (bp): 8657
  Modifications to backbone: Rat CD4 d3+4, enzymatic biotinylation sequence, linker and His tag (CD4d3+4-BioLHis).
  Vector type: Mammalian Expression
Growth in bacteria
  Bacterial resistance: Ampicillin, 100 μg/mL
  Growth temperature: 37°C
  Growth strain: Top10
  Copy number: High Copy
Gene/Insert
  Gene/Insert name: ADAM10 (alt name: ADAM10 precursor)
  Species: H. sapiens (human)
  Insert size (bp): 2039
  Entrez Gene: ADAM10 (a.k.a. AD10, AD18, CD156c, CDw156, HsT18717, MADM, RAK, kuz)
  Promoter: CMV
  Tag / fusion protein: rat CD4 d3+4 (C terminal on backbone); enzymatic biotinylation sequence (C terminal on backbone); His tag (C terminal on backbone)
  Cloning method: Restriction Enzyme; 5′ cloning site NotI (not destroyed); 3′ cloning site AscI (not destroyed)
  Sequencing primers: 5′ CMV-fwd
Resource information
  A portion of this plasmid was derived from a plasmid made by: Insert was chemically synthesised.
Terms and licenses: Academic/Nonprofit Terms; Industry Terms: Not Available to Industry
Depositor comments: Article ref 6
How to cite: ADAM10-bio-His was a gift from Gavin Wright (Addgene plasmid # 51641 ; http://n2t.net/addgene:51641 ; RRID:Addgene_51641)
