>Addgene plasmid #51641 | ADAM10-bio-His | addgene partial sequence | sequence record 93967 | pMT2-F 5'-TTGCCTTTCTCTCCACAGGT-3'
GCGGCCGCCACCATGGTGCTGCTGCGGGTGCTGATCCTGCTGCTGTCCTGGGCCGCTGGCATGGGCGGCC
AGTACGGCAACCCCCTGAACAAGTACATCCGGCACTACGAGGGCCTGAGCTACAACGTGGACAGCCTGCA
CCAGAAGCACCAGCGGGCCAAGAGAGCCGTGAGCCACGAGGACCAGTTTCTGCGGCTGGACTTCCACGCC
CACGGCCGGCACTTCAACCTGAGAATGAAGCGGGACACCAGCCTGTTCAGCGACGAGTTCAAGGTGGAGA
CAAGCAACAAGGTGCTGGACTACGACACCAGCCACATCTACACCGGGCACATCTACGGCGAGGAAGGCAG
CTTTAGCCACGGCAGCGTGATCGACGGCAGATTCGAGGGCTTCATCCAGACCAGAGGCGGCACCTTCTAC
GTGGAGCCCGCCGAGCGGTACATCAAGGACCGGACCCTGCCCTTCCACAGCGTGATCTACCACGAGGACG
ACATCAACTACCCCCACAAGTACGGCCCTCAGGGCGGCTGTGCCGACCACAGCGTGTTCGAGCGGATGCG
GAAGTACCAGATGACCGGCGTGGAGGAAGTGACCCAGATCCCCCAGGAAGAACACGCCGCCAACGGCCCC
GAACTCCTCCGGAAGAAGAGAACCACCTCCGCCGAGAAGAACACCTGTCAGCTGTACATCCAGACCGACC
ACCTGTTCTTCAAGTACTACGGCACCCGGGAGGCCGTGATCGCCCAGATCAGCAGCCACGTGAAGGCCAT
CGACACCATCTACCAGACCACCGACTTCAGCGGCATCCGGAACATCAGCTTCATGGTCAAGCGG
