>Addgene plasmid #51641 | ADAM10-bio-His | addgene partial sequence | sequence record 94100 | rb_glob_PA_term-R 5'-CCCATATGTCCTTCCGAGTG-3'
AATAAATTTCCTTTATTAGCCAGAGGTCGAGGTCGGGGGATCCTTAATTAATCACGTGTCTAGACTCAAT
GGTGGTGATGGTGGTGGGGGCCCAGAGGGGCCAGAGGAGGCAGGTTCCTGTCCCTGTGGTTCCACAGCAT
CTTCTGGGCGTCCAGGATGTGGTGCAGGCTGCCGGAATTCAACCCTTTGGATAAAACCTGGATCTTGGAG
TCCATCTTGACCTCTTCACCTTCACTCAGTAGACATTGCCACACCCCTGCTTCAGGGGCCTGCACTTGAA
TCACTTTCTCCTGCCTGGAGACCCTGGCCTCCTGATTCTCCTGCTTCAAGATCAGTCTCATCTTGGGTGA
GGTGGGTCCCATCACCTCACAGGTCAAAGTGTTGCTGTCGGGCTGAGTCACTTTCATCACCACCAGGTTC
ACTTCCTGATACAGTATCCCTCTGTCCAGAGTCAGGGTCAGGTTGCCAGAACCAGCAAACTGAAGGGAGA
CCTGGGGTATCTGAAGGGTGAGTGGGAGCGTTTCGGACAGCTGGAACTTGGGGTTGCTAGTAGACTTCTG
CACAGACACCTTTTGGTTCTTTAGGGAGAAGGTGATCCAGGACTGGGAAGAAGGAGCCTTCTCTGCCTTC
CATCTCAACTCTCCCTGCAGGCTTTCCTCTCCAAGGTTGAGTGGGAAGGAGAACTCCGCTGACTCCCCCT
CACTCTTATAGGCCGTGATGGAGGTCGACGGCGCGCCCCACTCGGCGATATTCTCGTACAGCTCGGGGGA
GAAGATGGCCTTCTTCAGTCTGGCCAGAGGGCCGTCGGCATCCACCAGTCTGCACCGCATGAACACGTCG
CA
